>Addgene plasmid #66007 | R0010 (pLacI)_GB | depositor full sequence | sequence record 114117 | R0010 (pLacI)_GB sequence 2308 bps
TGCCCAATACGCAAACCGCCTCTCCCCGCGCGTTGGCCGATTCATTAATGCAGCTGGCACGACAGGTTTC
CCGACTGGAAAGCGGGCAGTGAGCGCAACGCAATTAATGTGAGTTAGCTCACTCATTAGGCACCCCAGGC
TTTACACTTTATGCTTCCGGCTCGTATGTTGTGTGGAATTGTGAGCGGATAACAATTTCACACATACTAG
AGACCTACTAGTAGCGGCCGCTGCAGGCTTCCTCGCTCACTGACTCGCTGCGCTCGGTCGTTCGGCTGCG
GCGAGCGGTATCAGCTCACTCAAAGGCGGTAATACGGTTATCCACAGAATCAGGGGATAACGCAGGAAAG
AACATGTGAGCAAAAGGCCAGCAAAAGGCCAGGAACCGTAAAAAGGCCGCGTTGCTGGCGTTTTTCCACA
GGCTCCGCCCCCCTGACGAGCATCACAAAAATCGACGCTCAAGTCAGAGGTGGCGAAACCCGACAGGACT
ATAAAGATACCAGGCGTTTCCCCCTGGAAGCTCCCTCGTGCGCTCTCCTGTTCCGACCCTGCCGCTTACC
GGATACCTGTCCGCCTTTCTCCCTTCGGGAAGCGTGGCGCTTTCTCATAGCTCACGCTGTAGGTATCTCA
GTTCGGTGTAGGTCGTTCGCTCCAAGCTGGGCTGTGTGCACGAACCCCCCGTTCAGCCCGACCGCTGCGC
CTTATCCGGTAACTATCGTCTTGAGTCCAACCCGGTAAGACACGACTTATCGCCACTGGCAGCAGCCACT
GGTAACAGGATTAGCAGAGCGAGGTATGTAGGCGGTGCTACAGAGTTCTTGAAGTGGTGGCCTAACTACG
GCTACACTAGAAGAACAGTATTTGGTATCTGCGCTCTGCTGAAGCCAGTTACCTTCGGAAAAAGAGTTGG
TAGCTCTTGATCCGGCAAACAAACCACCGCTGGTAGCGGTGGTTTTTTTGTTTGCAAGCAGCAGATTACG
CGCAGAAAAAAAGGATCTCAAGAAGATCCTTTGATCTTTTCTACGGGGTCTGACGCTCAGTGGAACGAAA
ACTCACGTTAAGGGATTTTGGTCATGAGATTATCAAAAAGGATCTTCACCTAGATCCTTTTAAATTAAAA
ATGAAGTTTTAAATCAATCTAAAGTATATATGAGTAAACTTGGTCTGACAGTTACCAATGCTTAATCAGT
GAGGCACCTATCTCAGCGATCTGTCTATTTCGTTCATCCATAGTTGCCTGACTCCCCGTCGTGTAGATAA
CTACGATACGGGAGGGCTTACCATCTGGCCCCAGTGCTGCAATGATACCGCGCGACCCACGCTCACCGGC
TCCAGATTTATCAGCAATAAACCAGCCAGCCGGAAGGGCCGAGCGCAGAAGTGGTCCTGCAACTTTATCC
GCCTCCATCCAGTCTATTAATTGTTGCCGGGAAGCTAGAGTAAGTAGTTCGCCAGTTAATAGTTTGCGCA
ACGTTGTTGCCATTGCTACAGGCATCGTGGTGTCACGCTCGTCGTTTGGTATGGCTTCATTCAGCTCCGG
TTCCCAACGATCAAGGCGAGTTACATGATCCCCCATGTTGTGCAAAAAAGCGGTTAGCTCCTTCGGTCCT
CCGATCGTTGTCAGAAGTAAGTTGGCCGCAGTGTTATCACTCATGGTTATGGCAGCACTGCATAATTCTC
TTACTGTCATGCCATCCGTAAGATGCTTTTCTGTGACTGGTGAGTACTCAACCAAGTCATTCTGAGAATA
GTGTATGCGGCGACCGAGTTGCTCTTGCCCGGCGTCAATACGGGATAATACCGCGCCACATAGCAGAACT
TTAAAAGTGCTCATCATTGGAAAACGTTCTTCGGGGCGAAAACTCTCAAGGATCTTACCGCTGTTGAGAT
CCAGTTCGATGTAACCCACTCGTGCACCCAACTGATCTTCAGCATCTTTTACTTTCACCAGCGTTTCTGG
GTGAGCAAAAACAGGAAGGCAAAATGCCGCAAAAAAGGGAATAAGGGCGACACGGAAATGTTGAATACTC
ATACTCTTCCTTTTTCAATATTATTGAAGCATTTATCAGGGTTATTGTCTCATGAGCGGATACATATTTG
AATGTATTTAGAAAAATAAACAAATAGGGGTTCCGCGCACATTTCCCCGAAAAGTGCCACCTGACGTCTA
AGAAACCATTATTATCATGACATTAACCTATAAAAATAGGCGTATCACGAGGCAGAATTTCAGATAAAAA
AAATCCTTAGCTTTCGCTAAGGATGATTTCTGGAATTCGCGGCCGCTTCTAGAGACTAGTGGGTCTCA
Features (pLannotate 1.2.2; 10 found; start..end, strand, type, name):
      2..92      +  CDS            lacI (fragment): lac repressor; lacI; The lac repressor binds to the lac operator to inhibit transcription in E. coli. This inhibition can be relieved by adding lactose or isopropyl-β-D-thiogalactopyranoside (IPTG).
    105..126     +  protein_bind   CAP binding site: CAP binding activates transcription in the presence of cAMP. E. coli catabolite activator protein
    141..171     +  promoter       lac promoter: promoter for the E. coli lac operon
    179..195     +  protein_bind   lac operator: The lac repressor binds to the lac operator to inhibit transcription in E. coli. This inhibition can be relieved by adding lactose or isopropyl-β-D-thiogalactopyranoside (IPTG). lac repressor encoded by lacI
    216..236     +  misc_feature   BioBrick suffix: universal suffix for all parts
    413..1001    -  rep_origin     ori: high-copy-number ColE1/pMB1/pBR322/pUC origin of replication
   1172..2032    -  CDS            AmpR: β-lactamase; bla; confers resistance to ampicillin, carbenicillin, and related antibiotics
   2033..2137    -  promoter       AmpR promoter: bla
   2227..2270    -  terminator     bacterial terminator: putative bacterial transcription terminator
   2273..2294    +  misc_feature   BioBrick prefix: BioBrick prefix for parts that do not start with "ATG"
