[The description below was written by a language model from this plasmid's Addgene catalogue record and pLannotate feature annotations shown in this document.]
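Description:
R0010 (pLacI)_GB is a small (about 2.3 kb) synthetic-biology plasmid from the CIDAR MoClo E. coli part library, carrying a single Level 0 "basic part" in the DVA destination vector backbone. It is propagated in E. coli through a high-copy ColE1/pMB1-type origin of replication, although the catalogue lists copy number as unknown. Selection is with ampicillin, through a β-lactamase (AmpR) gene driven by its own bla promoter. BioBrick prefix and suffix sequences flank the part, and a putative bacterial transcription terminator lies just upstream of the prefix, where it may help insulate the part from backbone read-through.

The payload is the controllable promoter R0010, the LacI-regulated lac promoter. The annotation shows the natural lac control region in order: a short, non-functional fragment from the lacI coding sequence, a CAP binding site, the core lac promoter, and the lac operator. Transcription from this part is therefore repressed when LacI (supplied separately, for example as part C0012) binds the operator. IPTG or lactose relieves that repression, and CAP bound in the presence of cAMP enhances activity. No coding sequence, ribosome binding site or reporter follows the promoter, which is consistent with its role as a stand-alone regulatory module.

The "GB" suffix and the notation [G:R0010:B] indicate the MoClo fusion sites flanking the part. These sites set the position it takes when combined with RBS, coding sequence and terminator parts in a modular, Golden Gate-style assembly of a transcriptional unit. The part is typically used as an inducible promoter for combinatorial construction of genetic circuits and expression devices in E. coli.
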