Addgene plasmid #66007: R0010 (pLacI)_GB
Purpose: MoClo Basic Part: Controllable promoter - pLacI - lacI regulated (repressed by LacI+CAP. LacI, C0012, inhibited by IPTG) [G:R0010:B]
Depositing lab: Douglas Densmore. Depositing organization: Boston University Main Campus. Publication: CIDAR MoClo: Improved MoClo Assembly Standard and New E. coli Part Library Enable Rapid Combinatorial Design for Synthetic and Traditional Biology. Iverson SV, Haddock TL, Beal J, Densmore DM. ACS Synth Biol. 2016 Jan 15;5(1):99-103. doi: 10.1021/acssynbio.5b00124. Epub 2015 Nov 4. PubMed 26479688.
Backbone
  Vector backbone: DVA
  Vector type: Synthetic Biology
Growth in bacteria
  Bacterial resistance: Ampicillin, 100 μg/mL
  Growth temperature: 37°C
  Growth strain: DH5alpha
  Copy number: Unknown
Gene/Insert
  Gene/Insert name: Controllable promoter (alt name: Basic Part - Promoter)
  Species: Synthetic
  Cloning method: Unknown
Terms and licenses: Academic/Nonprofit Terms; Industry Terms: Not Available to Industry
How to cite: R0010 (pLacI)_GB was a gift from Douglas Densmore (Addgene plasmid # 66007 ; http://n2t.net/addgene:66007 ; RRID:Addgene_66007)
