>Addgene plasmid #66007 | R0010 (pLacI)_GB | addgene partial sequence | sequence record 114116 | MoCloR 5'-gccacctgacgtctaagaaacc-3'
ATAGGCGTATCACGAGGCAGAATTTCAGATAAAAAAAATCCTTAGCTTTCGCTAAGGATGATTTCTGGAA
TTCGCGGCCGCTTCTAGAGACTAGTGGGTCTCATGCCCAATACGCAAACCGCCTCTCCCCGCGCGTTGGC
CGATTCATTAATGCAGCTGGCACGACAGGTTTCCCGACTGGAAAGCGGGCAGTGAGCGCAACGCAATTAA
TGTGAGTTAGCTCACTCATTAGGCACCCCAGGCTTTACACTTTATGCTTCCGGCTCGTATGTTGTGTGGA
ATTGTGAGCGGATAACAATTTCACACATACTAGAGACCTACTAGTAGCGGCCGCTGCAGGCTTCCTCGCT
CACTGACTCGCTGCGCTCGGTCGTTCGGCTGCGGCGAGCGGTATCAGCTCACTCAAAGGCGGTAATACGG
TTATCCACAGAATCAGGGGATAACGCAGGAAAGAACATGTGAGCAAAAGGCCAGCAAAAGGCCAGGAACC
GTAAAAAGGCCGCGTTGCTGGCGTTTTTCCACAGGCTCCGCCCCCCTGACGAGCATCACAAAAATCGACG
CTCAAGTCAGAGGTGGCGAAACCCGACAGGACTATAAAGATACCAGGCGTTTCCCCCTGGAAGCTCCCTC
GTGCGCTCTCCTGTTCCGACCCTGCCGCTTACCGGATACCTGTCCGCCTTTCTCCCTTCGGGAAGCGTGG
CGCTTTCTCATAGCTCACGCTGTAGGTATCTCAGTTCGGTGTAGGTCGTTCGCTCCAAGCTGGGCTGTGT
GCACGAACCCC
